Addgene plasmid #200899: pSL3718 (pQCascade_Pse)
Purpose: Expresses human codon-optimized Pseudoalteromonas Cas7, Cas8, Cas6, and TniQ from a CMV promoter, in a polycistronic vector format separated by T2A sequences.
Depositing lab: Samuel H. Sternberg. Publication: Targeted DNA integration in human cells without double-strand breaks using CRISPR-associated transposases. Lampe GD, King RT, Halpin-Healy TS, Klompe SE, Hogan MI, Vo PLH, Tang S, Chavez A, Sternberg SH. Nat Biotechnol. 2023 Mar 29. doi: 10.1038/s41587-023-01748-1. PubMed 36991112.
Backbone
  Vector backbone: pcDNA3.1
  Vector type: Mammalian Expression
Growth in bacteria
  Bacterial resistance: Ampicillin, 100 μg/mL
  Growth temperature: 37°C
  Growth strain: DH5alpha
  Copy number: High Copy
Gene/Insert
  Gene/Insert name: PseCas7, PseCas8, PseCas6, PseTniQ
  Species: Pseudoalteromonas sp. S983
  Tag / fusion protein: NLS (TniQ) (N terminal on insert); NLS, T2A (Cas7, Cas8, Cas6) (C terminal on insert)
  Cloning method: Gibson Cloning
Terms and licenses: Academic/Nonprofit Terms; Industry Terms: Not Available to Industry
How to cite: pSL3718 (pQCascade_Pse) was a gift from Samuel H. Sternberg (Addgene plasmid # 200899 ; http://n2t.net/addgene:200899 ; RRID:Addgene_200899)
