[The description below was written by a language model from this plasmid's Addgene catalogue record and pLannotate feature annotations shown in this document.]
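Description:
pSL3718 (pQCascade_Pse) is a mammalian expression plasmid of about 10.8 kb built on the pcDNA3.1 backbone. It is propagated in E. coli as a high-copy plasmid through a ColE1/pUC-type origin and selected with ampicillin via the β-lactamase gene. The backbone also carries an f1 phage origin and an SV40 promoter-driven neomycin phosphotransferase cassette ending in an SV40 poly(A) signal, which in principle allows G418 selection in mammalian cells. The automated annotation also picks up short fragments, such as lac regulatory elements, a bom fragment and a brief HIV-1 LTR-like match. These look like backbone remnants or incidental matches rather than functional parts of the design.

The payload is a single polycistronic transcription unit driven by the CMV immediate-early enhancer and promoter and terminated by the bGH polyadenylation signal, with a T7 promoter just upstream of the coding region. According to the catalogue entry, it encodes human codon-optimized Cas7, Cas8, Cas6 and TniQ from Pseudoalteromonas sp. S983. The coding sequences are separated by T2A ribosome-skipping peptides, so one mRNA yields four separate proteins. Cas7, Cas8 and Cas6 carry C-terminal nuclear localization signals followed by T2A, while TniQ has an N-terminal NLS. The feature table does not annotate these genes individually, but the roughly 5.5 kb unannotated stretch between the T7 promoter and the bGH signal corresponds to this insert. Together these proteins form the TniQ-Cascade (QCascade) RNA-guided DNA-targeting module of a CRISPR-associated transposase. The plasmid is meant to supply this module in human cells for targeted DNA integration without double-strand breaks. The guide RNA, remaining transposase proteins and donor DNA are not listed among its inserts and would presumably come from other constructs.
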