Features (pLannotate 1.2.2; 19 found; start..end, strand, type, name):
    104..208     -  promoter       AmpR promoter: bla
    267..319     -  misc_feature   bom (fragment): basis of mobility region from pBR322
    474..853     +  enhancer       CMV enhancer: human cytomegalovirus immediate early enhancer
    854..1057    +  promoter       CMV promoter: human cytomegalovirus (CMV) immediate early promoter
   1053..1086    +  LTR            5' LTR (truncated) (fragment): truncated 5' long terminal repeat (LTR) from HIV-1
   1102..1120    +  promoter       T7 promoter: promoter for bacteriophage T7 RNA polymerase
   6642..6866    +  polyA_signal   bGH poly(A) signal: bovine growth hormone polyadenylation signal
   6870..6891    +  promoter       SV40 promoter (fragment): SV40 enhancer and early promoter
   6912..7340    +  rep_origin     f1 ori (sequence partly withheld): f1 bacteriophage origin of replication; arrow indicates direction of (+) strand synthesis
   7354..7683    +  promoter       SV40 promoter: SV40 enhancer and early promoter
   7750..8541    +  CDS            neo: KKA2_KLEPN - Also known as kan, nptII. Experimental evidence at protein level: Swiss-Prot protein existence level 1. Resistance to kanamycin, neomycin, paromomycin, ribostamycin, butirosin and gentamicin B. From Klebsiella pneumoniae.
   8565..8723    +  CDS            ble (fragment): BLE_KLEPN - Experimental evidence at protein level: Swiss-Prot protein existence level 1. Binding protein with a strong affinity to the bleomycin family of antibiotics. Binds to CL990; an antimitotic-antibiotic compound. From Klebsiella pneumoniae.
   8718..8839    +  polyA_signal   SV40 poly(A) signal: SV40 polyadenylation signal
   8910..8932    -  protein_bind   lac operator (fragment): The lac repressor binds to the lac operator to inhibit transcription in E. coli. This inhibition can be relieved by adding lactose or isopropyl-β-D-thiogalactopyranoside (IPTG). lac repressor encoded by lacI
   8936..8966    -  promoter       lac promoter: promoter for the E. coli lac operon
   8981..9002    -  protein_bind   CAP binding site: CAP binding activates transcription in the presence of cAMP. E. coli catabolite activator protein
   9015..9107    -  CDS            lacI (fragment): lac repressor; lacI; The lac repressor binds to the lac operator to inhibit transcription in E. coli. This inhibition can be relieved by adding lactose or isopropyl-β-D-thiogalactopyranoside (IPTG).
   9290..9878    -  rep_origin     ori: high-copy-number ColE1/pMB1/pBR322/pUC origin of replication
  10049..103     -  CDS            AmpR (across the origin): β-lactamase; bla; confers resistance to ampicillin, carbenicillin, and related antibiotics
>Addgene plasmid #200899 | pSL3718 (pQCascade_Pse) | addgene full sequence | sequence record 393105 | Addgene NGS Result
CAGCATCTTTTACTTTCACCAGCGTTTCTGGGTGAGCAAAAACAGGAAGGCAAAATGCCGCAAAAAAGGG
AATAAGGGCGACACGGAAATGTTGAATACTCATACTCTTCCTTTTTCAATATTATTGAAGCATTTATCAG
GGTTATTGTCTCATGAGCGGATACATATTTGAATGTATTTAGAAAAATAAACAAATAGGGGTTCCGCGCA
CATTTCCCCGAAAAGTGCCACCTGACGTCGACGGATCGGGAGATCTCCCGATCCCCTATGGTGCACTCTC
AGTACAATCTGCTCTGATGCCGCATAGTTAAGCCAGTATCTGCTCCCTGCTTGTGTGTTGGAGGTCGCTG
AGTAGTGCGCGAGCAAAATTTAAGCTACAACAAGGCAAGGCTTGACCGACAATTGCATGAAGAATCTGCT
TAGGGTTAGGCGTTTTGCGCTGCTTCGCGATGTACGGGCCAGATATACGCGTTGACATTGATTATTGACT
AGTTATTAATAGTAATCAATTACGGGGTCATTAGTTCATAGCCCATATATGGAGTTCCGCGTTACATAAC
TTACGGTAAATGGCCCGCCTGGCTGACCGCCCAACGACCCCCGCCCATTGACGTCAATAATGACGTATGT
TCCCATAGTAACGCCAATAGGGACTTTCCATTGACGTCAATGGGTGGAGTATTTACGGTAAACTGCCCAC
TTGGCAGTACATCAAGTGTATCATATGCCAAGTACGCCCCCTATTGACGTCAATGACGGTAAATGGCCCG
CCTGGCATTATGCCCAGTACATGACCTTATGGGACTTTCCTACTTGGCAGTACATCTACGTATTAGTCAT
CGCTATTACCATGGTGATGCGGTTTTGGCAGTACATCAATGGGCGTGGATAGCGGTTTGACTCACGGGGA
TTTCCAAGTCTCCACCCCATTGACGTCAATGGGAGTTTGTTTTGGCACCAAAATCAACGGGACTTTCCAA
AATGTCGTAACAACTCCGCCCCATTGACGCAAATGGGCGGTAGGCGTGTACGGTGGGAGGTCTATATAAG
CAGAGCTCTCTGGCTAACTAGAGAACCCACTGCTTACTGGCTTATCGAAATTAATACGACTCACTATAGG
GAGACCCAAGCTGGCTAGCGTTTAAACTTAAGCTTGCCACCATGGAGCTGTGCAACATCCTGAAGTACGA
CAGGTCTCTGTATCCCGGCAAGGCCGTGTTCTTTTACAAGACCGCCGACAGCGATTTTGTGCCACTGGAG
GCCGATATCAACAAGATCAGGGGACCAAAGAGCGGCTTCACCGAGGCCTTTACACCTCAGTTCTCTCCAA
AGAATATCAGCCCTCAGGACCTGACCCACAACAATATCCTGACACTGGAGGAGTGCTATGTGCCCCCTAA
CGTGGAGCACATCTTCTGTAGGTTTTCTCTGCGCGTGCAGGCCAATAGCCTGGTGCCCAGCGGCTGCTCC
GATCCTGAGGTGTTTTCCCTGCTGAAGGAGCTGGCCGAGACCTTCAAGGAGTGCGGAGGATACAAGGAGC
TGGCCGTGCGGTATTGTAGAAACATCCTGATCGGCACATGGCTGTGGCGGAACCAGAATACCGGCAATAC
ACAGATCGAGATCAAGACCTCTAAGGGCAGCTGTTACCTGATCGACAACACAAGAAAGCTGGCCTGGGAG
AGCAAGTGGGCCTCCGACGATCTGAAGGTGCTGGAGGAGCTGTCCAACGAGATCGAGTCTGCCCTGACCG
ACCCTAACGTGTTCTGGAGCGCCGATATCACAGCCAAGATCGAGGCCTCCTTCTGCCAGGAAATCTACCC
ATCTCAGATCCTGAACGACAAGGTGAAGCAGGGCGAGGCCTCCAAGCAGTTTGTGAAGGCCAAGTGTGCC
GATGGCCGGTATGCCGTGTCCTTCAATTCTGTGAAGATCGGCGCCGCCCTGCAGAGCATCGACGATTGGT
GGGACGAGGATGCCTCCAAGAGGCTGCGCGTGCACGAGTTCGGAGCAGACAAGGAGATCGGAGTGGCACG
GAGACCACCCGATAGCGAGCAGAACTTTTACTCCATCTTCAAGAATACCGAGTGGTATCTGTCCGCCCTG
AAGAATTGTATCACAAACAAGAATGAGAAGATCGATCCCGCCATCTACTATCTGTTTTCTGTGCTGATCA
AGGGCGGCATGTTCCAGAAGAAGGCCGAGGCCAAGAAGGCCGGCTCCGGAAAAAGAACCGCCGACGGCAG
CGAATTCGAGTCACCCAAGAAGAAGAGGAAAGTCGGGTCCTCCGAGGGAAGGGGCTCTCTGCTGACCTGC
GGCGACGTGGAGGAGAACCCTGGACCCGGAATGGGCCACCTGAAGGAGCTGCTGGAGATCACCGACACCA
CAGAGAGGGATCGCTCCCTGCGGAGAGCCTTCTCTCCCTACACCGCCATGATCGACATCACAGGCTCCGA
GGCCGTGGCCCTGATCATCCTGCTGAATCTGACATATCGCAAGAACCAGGTGGACGATCTGCTGGACAAG
AAGCTGGCCAAGCAGGCCCTGAAGAGCGAGGATCACATCAACAAGTGCATCAAGGAGATCGCCTGGTTTC
ACACCCACAATCTGAAGTACCCAGATATCCGGGTGTCCAAGCAGAACCTGGCCGTGGAGCCCCCTACACT
GCACTCTTATGTGCTGAGCTCCGCCAATTACCCCAAGGCCTATGGCTGGAGCCACAATTCCGCCAAGGTG
AACTTTGCCAAGCTGTTCGTGAGCTACTTTAAGTGGCAGAACCAGGTGTCCTGGCTGGCCCAGGTGCTGG
CCACCAATAGCGACAACTGGAAGTCTGCCTTCACAAGCCTGGGCCTGTCCGTGAAGGCCTTCAAGAGCCT
GTGCGTGACCGTGAAGAATAGCCTGCCTGAGGAGGCCATCCCAGACTCCGTGGATAGGTATTCTCGCCAG
ATCAGAATGCCATACCACGACGGCTATCTGGCCGTGACCCCCGTGATCAGCCACGTGGTGCAGTCCAAGA
TCCAGCAGGCCGCCATCGATAAGCGGGCCAGATTCTCCAACGTGGAGTTTACACGCCCAGCAGCCGTGTC
TATGCTGGCCGCCAGCCTGGGAGGCGTGATCAATGTGCTGAACTACCCACCCTATATCAGAAGCAAGTAC
CACGGCCTGTCTAATAGCAGGGCCTTCAAGCTGAACAATGGCCAGACCGTGTTTAACGTGGAGGCCCTGC
TGAAGCCTGAGCTGATCAAGGCCCTGGAGGGCATCATCTTCTCCAACAATGCCCTGGCCCTGAAGCAGAG
GCGCCAGCAGAAGGTGAAGAATATCAAGGAGCTGCGCAACACACTGCTGGAGTGGTTCTCTCCAGTGTTT
GAGTGGCGGCTGGACGCCATCGAGAATGGCTACGATCTGGAGCAGCTGGAGTCCGCCTCTGAGAGACTGG
AGTATAAGATCCTGTCCCTGCCCGACAATGAGCTGCCTTCTCTGACCATCCCACTGTTCAGACTGCTGAA
CGAGATGCTGGGCGGCGTGAGCATGACACAGAGGTACGCCTTTCACCCCAAGCTGATGTCCCCTCTGAAG
GCCGCCCTGCAGTGGCTGCTGGTGAATCTGACCGACCAGAAGCACGTGCTGATCGAGGAGGACGATGAGC
ACTACAGATATCTGCACCTGTCCGGCATCAGGGTGTTTGATGCCCAGGCCCTGTCTAACCCATACTGCTC
TGGCATCCCCAGCCTGACAGCCGTGTGGGGAATGATCCACTCTTATCAGAGGAAGCTGAATGAGGCCCTG
GGCACCAACGTGCGGTTCACCAGCTTCAGCTGGTTCATCAGAAACTACAGCGCCGTGGCAGGCAAGAAGC
TGCCCGAGCTGAGCCTGCAGGGAGCACAGCAGTCCAGACTGAAGAGGCCTGGCATCATCGACGGCAAGTA
CTGTGACCTGGTGTTCGATCTGATCATCCACATCGATGGCTATGAGGACGATCTGCAGGCCGTGGACAGC
AAGCCTGATATCCTGAAGGCCCACTTCCCATCCAATTTTGCAGGAGGCGTGATGCACCAGCCAGAGCTGA
ACTCTAATATCAACTGGTGCTGTCTGTATAGCAATGAGAACCAGCTGTTTGAGAAGCTGCGGAGACTGCC
CCTGTCCGGCTGCTGGGTCATGCCTACCGAGCACAAGATCCAGGACCTGGATGAGCTGCTGCTGCTGCTG
AACTCTGACAGCAAGCTGTCCCCTTCTATGATGGGCTACATGCTGCTGACCGAGCCAATGGCCCGCGTGG
GCAGCCTGGAGCGGCTGCACTGTTACGCCGAGCCTGCCATCGGCGTGGTGAAGTATGAGGCCGCCACATC
TGTGAGGCTGAAGGGCATCGGCAATTATTTCAACAGCGCCTTTTGGATGCTGGATGCCCAGGAGAAGTTC
ATGCTGATGAAGAAGGTGGGAAGCGGCAAGCGGACTGCTGATGGCAGTGAATTTGAGTCCCCAAAGAAGA
AGAGAAAGGTGGGCTCGAGCGAGGGAAGGGGCTCCCTGCTGACTTGTGGCGACGTGGAGGAGAACCCTGG
CCCCAGCATGGGCCAGAGATACTACTTTACCGTGCATTTCCTGCCTAAACAAGCCAATCTGGCCCTGCTG
ACAGGCAGATGCATCAGCATCATGCACGGCTTTATCCTGAAGCACAACATCGAGGGAATGGGCGTTACCT
TCCCAGCCTGGTCCGACAGCAGCATCGGCAACGAAATTGCCTTCGTGTACACCGACAAGGAAATCCTCAA
CACACTGAAGGACCAGGCCTACTTCGTGGATATGCAGGATTGCGGCTTCTTCAAGGTCTCCCAAGTGCTG
GCTGTGCCCGATTCTTGCGAGGAAGTGCGGTTCATCCGGAACCAGGCCGTGGCCAAAATCTTCACCGGAG
AGAGCAGAAGAAGGCTGAAAAGACTGCAGAAGAGAGCCCTGGCCAGAGGCGAAGATTTCAACCCCAAGAA
GATCGAGGCCCCTCGGGAAATCGATATCTTCCACAGAGTGGCCATGACCAGCAAGAGCTCTCAGGAGGAC
TACATCCTGCACATCCAGAAACAGGACGTGGACTGTCAGGCTGAGCCTTACTTTAGCAATTACGGCCTGG
CCAGCAACGAGAAGTTCAAGGGAACAGTGCCTGACCTGAGCCCCAGCATCGACAGAAACGGGTCTGGAAA
GCGCACCGCCGATGGTTCCGAGTTCGAAAGCCCCAAAAAAAAGCGCAAGGTCGGTAGCTCCGAGGGAAGA
GGCTCCCTGCTGACATGTGGCGACGTGGAAGAAAACCCTGGACCTGGCAAACGGACAGCCGACGGAAGCG
AGTTCGAGTCACCGAAAAAGAAGCGAAAAGTTGGCTCCGGAATGGCCTTCCTGTTTTCTCCCAAGGCCCG
GGCCTTTAGCGACGAGTCCCTGGAGTCTTATCTGCTGAGAGTGGTGAGCGAGAATTTCTTTGATAGCTAC
GAGGGCCTGTCCCTGGCCATCAGGGAGGAGCTGCACGAGCTGGACTTTGAGGCACACGGAGCATTCCCAG
TGGACCTGAAGCGGCTGAACGTGTACCACGCCAAGCACAACTCTCACTTCAGAATGAGAGCCCTGGGACT
GCTGGAGACCCTGCTGGACCTGCCCCGGTATGAGCTGCAGAAGCTGGCCCTGCTGAAGAGCGATATCAAG
TTTAACAGCTCCGTGGCCCTGTACAACAATGGCGTGGACATCCCTCTGAGGTTCATCAGGCACCACGCAG
AGGAGGCAGTGGATTCTATCCCAGTGTGCAGCCAGTGTCTGGCCGAGGAGGCCTACATCAAGCAGTCCTG
GCACATCAAGTGGGTGAATGCCTGCACCAAGCACCAGTGTGCCCTGCTGCACAACTGCCCCGAGTGTTAC
GCCCCTATCAACTATATCGAGAATGAGTCCATCACACACTGCTCTTGTGGCTTTGAGCTGAGCTGCGCCT
CTACCAGCCCCGTGAATACACTGTCCATCGAGCACCTGAACAAGCTGCTGGACAAGGGCGAGAGGAACGA
TTCCAATCCTCTGTTTAACAATATGACCCTGACAGAGAGGTTCGCCGCCCTGCTGTGGTATCAGGAGCGG
TACTCTCAGACCGACAACTTCTGCCTGAATGATGCCGTGAACTACTTTAGCAAGTGGCCTGCCGTGTTCA
ATACAGAGCTGGACGAGCTGTCCAAGAACGCCGAGATGAAGCTGATCGATCTGTTTAACAAGACCGAGTT
CAAGTTTATCTTCGGCGACGCCATCCTGGCCTGTCCAAGCACACAGAAGCAGTCCGAGTCTCACTTCATC
TACAGGGCCCTGCTGGACTATCTGGTGACCCTGGTGGAGTCCAATCCAAAGACAAAGAAGCCCAACGCCG
CCGATCTGCTGGTGTCTGTGCTGGAGGCAGCCACCCTGCTGGGCACAAGCGTGGAGCAGGTGTACCGCCT
GTATCAGAATGGCATCCTGCAGACCGCCTTTCGGCACAAGATGAATCAGAGAATCAACCCTTACAAGGGC
GCCTTCTTTCTGAGGCACGTGATCGAGTATAAGACATCCTTCGGCAACGATAAGGCCCGCATGTACCTGT
CTGCCTGGTGAGCGGCCGCTCGAGTCTAGAGGGCCCGTTTAAACCCGCTGATCAGCCTCGACTGTGCCTT
CTAGTTGCCAGCCATCTGTTGTTTGCCCCTCCCCCGTGCCTTCCTTGACCCTGGAAGGTGCCACTCCCAC
TGTCCTTTCCTAATAAAATGAGGAAATTGCATCGCATTGTCTGAGTAGGTGTCATTCTATTCTGGGGGGT
GGGGTGGGGCAGGACAGCAAGGGGGAGGATTGGGAAGACAATAGCAGGCATGCTGGGGATGCGGTGGGCT
CTATGGCTTCTGAGGCGGAAAGAACCAGCTGGGGCTCTAGGGGGTATCCCC
[124 nt withheld, positions 6912-7035]
C
[91 nt withheld, positions 7037-7127]
A
[49 nt withheld, positions 7129-7177]
CCTTTGACGTTGGAGTCCACGTTCTTT
[37 nt withheld, positions 7205-7241]
ACCCTATCTCGGTCTATTCTTTTGATTTATAAGGGATTTTGCCGATTTCGGCCTATTGGTTAAAAAATGA
GCTGATTTAACAAAAATTTAACGCGAATTAATTCTGTGGAATGTGTGTCAGTTAGGGTGTGGAAAGTCCC
CAGGCTCCCCAGCAGGCAGAAGTATGCAAAGCATGCATCTCAATTAGTCAGCAACCAGGTGTGGAAAGTC
CCCAGGCTCCCCAGCAGGCAGAAGTATGCAAAGCATGCATCTCAATTAGTCAGCAACCATAGTCCCGCCC
CTAACTCCGCCCATCCCGCCCCTAACTCCGCCCAGTTCCGCCCATTCTCCGCCCCATGGCTGACTAATTT
TTTTTATTTATGCAGAGGCCGAGGCCGCCTCTGCCTCTGAGCTATTCCAGAAGTAGTGAGGAGGCTTTTT
TGGAGGCCTAGGCTTTTGCAAAAAGCTCCCGGGAGCTTGTATATCCATTTTCGGATCTGATCAAGAGACA
GGATGAGGATCGTTTCGCATGATTGAACAAGATGGATTGCACGCAGGTTCTCCGGCCGCTTGGGTGGAGA
GGCTATTCGGCTATGACTGGGCACAACAGACAATCGGCTGCTCTGATGCCGCCGTGTTCCGGCTGTCAGC
GCAGGGGCGCCCGGTTCTTTTTGTCAAGACCGACCTGTCCGGTGCCCTGAATGAACTGCAGGACGAGGCA
GCGCGGCTATCGTGGCTGGCCACGACGGGCGTTCCTTGCGCAGCTGTGCTCGACGTTGTCACTGAAGCGG
GAAGGGACTGGCTGCTATTGGGCGAAGTGCCGGGGCAGGATCTCCTGTCATCTCACCTTGCTCCTGCCGA
GAAAGTATCCATCATGGCTGATGCAATGCGGCGGCTGCATACGCTTGATCCGGCTACCTGCCCATTCGAC
CACCAAGCGAAACATCGCATCGAGCGAGCACGTACTCGGATGGAAGCCGGTCTTGTCGATCAGGATGATC
TGGACGAAGAGCATCAGGGGCTCGCGCCAGCCGAACTGTTCGCCAGGCTCAAGGCGCGCATGCCCGACGG
CGAGGATCTCGTCGTGACCCATGGCGATGCCTGCTTGCCGAATATCATGGTGGAAAATGGCCGCTTTTCT
GGATTCATCGACTGTGGCCGGCTGGGTGTGGCGGACCGCTATCAGGACATAGCGTTGGCTACCCGTGATA
TTGCTGAAGAGCTTGGCGGCGAATGGGCTGACCGCTTCCTCGTGCTTTACGGTATCGCCGCTCCCGATTC
GCAGCGCATCGCCTTCTATCGCCTTCTTGACGAGTTCTTCTGAGCGGGACTCTGGGGTTCGAAATGACCG
ACCAAGCGACGCCCAACCTGCCATCACGAGATTTCGATTCCACCGCCGCCTTCTATGAAAGGTTGGGCTT
CGGAATCGTTTTCCGGGACGCCGGCTGGATGATCCTCCAGCGCGGGGATCTCATGCTGGAGTTCTTCGCC
CACCCCAACTTGTTTATTGCAGCTTATAATGGTTACAAATAAAGCAATAGCATCACAAATTTCACAAATA
AAGCATTTTTTTCACTGCATTCTAGTTGTGGTTTGTCCAAACTCATCAATGTATCTTATCATGTCTGTAT
ACCGTCGACCTCTAGCTAGAGCTTGGCGTAATCATGGTCATAGCTGTTTCCTGTGTGAAATTGTTATCCG
CTCACAATTCCACACAACATACGAGCCGGAAGCATAAAGTGTAAAGCCTGGGGTGCCTAATGAGTGAGCT
AACTCACATTAATTGCGTTGCGCTCACTGCCCGCTTTCCAGTCGGGAAACCTGTCGTGCCAGCTGCATTA
ATGAATCGGCCAACGCGCGGGGAGAGGCGGTTTGCGTATTGGGCGCTCTTCCGCTTCCTCGCTCACTGAC
TCGCTGCGCTCGGTCGTTCGGCTGCGGCGAGCGGTATCAGCTCACTCAAAGGCGGTAATACGGTTATCCA
CAGAATCAGGGGATAACGCAGGAAAGAACATGTGAGCAAAAGGCCAGCAAAAGGCCAGGAACCGTAAAAA
GGCCGCGTTGCTGGCGTTTTTCCATAGGCTCCGCCCCCCTGACGAGCATCACAAAAATCGACGCTCAAGT
CAGAGGTGGCGAAACCCGACAGGACTATAAAGATACCAGGCGTTTCCCCCTGGAAGCTCCCTCGTGCGCT
CTCCTGTTCCGACCCTGCCGCTTACCGGATACCTGTCCGCCTTTCTCCCTTCGGGAAGCGTGGCGCTTTC
TCATAGCTCACGCTGTAGGTATCTCAGTTCGGTGTAGGTCGTTCGCTCCAAGCTGGGCTGTGTGCACGAA
CCCCCCGTTCAGCCCGACCGCTGCGCCTTATCCGGTAACTATCGTCTTGAGTCCAACCCGGTAAGACACG
ACTTATCGCCACTGGCAGCAGCCACTGGTAACAGGATTAGCAGAGCGAGGTATGTAGGCGGTGCTACAGA
GTTCTTGAAGTGGTGGCCTAACTACGGCTACACTAGAAGAACAGTATTTGGTATCTGCGCTCTGCTGAAG
CCAGTTACCTTCGGAAAAAGAGTTGGTAGCTCTTGATCCGGCAAACAAACCACCGCTGGTAGCGGTGGTT
TTTTTGTTTGCAAGCAGCAGATTACGCGCAGAAAAAAAGGATCTCAAGAAGATCCTTTGATCTTTTCTAC
GGGGTCTGACGCTCAGTGGAACGAAAACTCACGTTAAGGGATTTTGGTCATGAGATTATCAAAAAGGATC
TTCACCTAGATCCTTTTAAATTAAAAATGAAGTTTTAAATCAATCTAAAGTATATATGAGTAAACTTGGT
CTGACAGTTACCAATGCTTAATCAGTGAGGCACCTATCTCAGCGATCTGTCTATTTCGTTCATCCATAGT
TGCCTGACTCCCCGTCGTGTAGATAACTACGATACGGGAGGGCTTACCATCTGGCCCCAGTGCTGCAATG
ATACCGCGAGACCCACGCTCACCGGCTCCAGATTTATCAGCAATAAACCAGCCAGCCGGAAGGGCCGAGC
GCAGAAGTGGTCCTGCAACTTTATCCGCCTCCATCCAGTCTATTAATTGTTGCCGGGAAGCTAGAGTAAG
TAGTTCGCCAGTTAATAGTTTGCGCAACGTTGTTGCCATTGCTACAGGCATCGTGGTGTCACGCTCGTCG
TTTGGTATGGCTTCATTCAGCTCCGGTTCCCAACGATCAAGGCGAGTTACATGATCCCCCATGTTGTGCA
AAAAAGCGGTTAGCTCCTTCGGTCCTCCGATCGTTGTCAGAAGTAAGTTGGCCGCAGTGTTATCACTCAT
GGTTATGGCAGCACTGCATAATTCTCTTACTGTCATGCCATCCGTAAGATGCTTTTCTGTGACTGGTGAG
TACTCAACCAAGTCATTCTGAGAATAGTGTATGCGGCGACCGAGTTGCTCTTGCCCGGCGTCAATACGGG
ATAATACCGCGCCACATAGCAGAACTTTAAAAGTGCTCATCATTGGAAAACGTTCTTCGGGGCGAAAACT
CTCAAGGATCTTACCGCTGTTGAGATCCAGTTCGATGTAACCCACTCGTGCACCCAACTGATCTT
